Addgene plasmid #119770: A3A-PBE-ΔUGI
Purpose: Conversion of C to T in wheat plants or monocotyledons protoplasts without uracil glycosylase inhibitor (UGI)
Depositing lab: Caixia Gao. Depositing organization: Institute of Genetics and Developmental Biology, Chinese Academy of Sciences. Publication: Efficient C-to-T base editing in plants using a fusion of nCas9 and human APOBEC3A. Zong Y, Song Q, Li C, Jin S, Zhang D, Wang Y, Qiu JL, Gao C. Nat Biotechnol. 2018 Oct 1. pii: nbt.4261. doi: 10.1038/nbt.4261. PubMed 30272679.
Backbone
  Vector backbone: pJIT163
  Backbone size w/o insert (bp): 4919
  Vector type: Plant Expression
Growth in bacteria
  Bacterial resistance: Ampicillin, 100 μg/mL
  Growth temperature: 37°C
  Growth strain: DH5alpha
  Copy number: High Copy
Gene/Insert
  Gene/Insert name: APOBEC3A-nCas9-ΔUGI-NLS
  Mutation: nCas9 has a mutation D10A in wild type SpCas9
  Promoter: maize Ubiquitin-1
  Tag / fusion protein: NLS (C terminal on insert)
  Cloning method: Gibson Cloning
Terms and licenses: Academic/Nonprofit Terms; Industry Terms: Not Available to Industry
How to cite: A3A-PBE-ΔUGI was a gift from Caixia Gao (Addgene plasmid # 119770 ; http://n2t.net/addgene:119770 ; RRID:Addgene_119770)
