[The description below was written by a language model from this plasmid's Addgene catalogue record and pLannotate feature annotations shown in this document.]
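Description:
A3A-PBE-ΔUGI is a plant expression plasmid built on the pJIT163 backbone that encodes a cytosine base editor for monocots, intended for C-to-T conversion in wheat plants or monocotyledon protoplasts. It is maintained in E. coli as a high-copy plasmid through a ColE1/pUC-type origin of replication and is selected with ampicillin via the β-lactamase gene under its own bla promoter. Remnants of the lac region (lac promoter, operator, CAP binding site and a lacI fragment) are present in the backbone and are cloning-vector leftovers rather than part of the plant expression unit. The annotated features include no plant selectable marker and no T-DNA borders. This fits direct DNA delivery such as protoplast transfection, although the record does not name a delivery method.

The single expression cassette is driven by the maize Ubiquitin-1 promoter, a strong constitutive promoter widely used in cereals, and is terminated by the cauliflower mosaic virus polyadenylation signal. It encodes human APOBEC3A, a single-stranded-DNA cytidine deaminase, fused at the N-terminus of Streptococcus pyogenes Cas9 carrying the D10A mutation, which turns the nuclease into a nickase (nCas9). A nuclear localization signal sits at the C-terminus. When directed by a guide RNA, which is not encoded on this plasmid and must be supplied separately, the nickase opens the target DNA so that APOBEC3A can deaminate exposed cytosines to uracil, which are ultimately read as thymine.

As the ΔUGI name indicates, this version lacks the uracil glycosylase inhibitor normally included in such editors to block uracil excision repair. It therefore allows base editing outcomes to be assessed or obtained without UGI.
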