Features (pLannotate 1.2.2; 11 found; start..end, strand, type, name):
     13..1999    +  promoter       Ubi promoter: maize polyubiquitin gene promoter
   2018..2614    +  CDS            APOBEC3A: ABC3A_HUMAN - Experimental evidence at protein level: Swiss-Prot protein existence level 1. DNA deaminase (cytidine deaminase) with restriction activity against viruses, foreign DNA and mobility of retrotransposons. Exhibits antiviral activity against adeno-associated virus (AAV) and human T- cell leukemia virus type 1 (HTLV-1) and may inhibit the mobility of LTR and non-LTR retrotransposons. Selectively targets single-stranded DNA and can deaminate both methylcytosine and cytosine in foreign DNA. Can induce somatic hypermutation in the nuclear and mitochondrial DNA. May also play a role in th
   2669..6769    +  CDS            cas9: CAS9_STRP1 - Also known as csn1 From Streptococcus pyogenes serotype M1.
   6875..7051    +  polyA_signal   CaMV poly(A) signal: cauliflower mosaic virus polyadenylation signal
   7629..7645    -  protein_bind   lac operator: The lac repressor binds to the lac operator to inhibit transcription in E. coli. This inhibition can be relieved by adding lactose or isopropyl-β-D-thiogalactopyranoside (IPTG). lac repressor encoded by lacI
   7653..7683    -  promoter       lac promoter: promoter for the E. coli lac operon
   7698..7719    -  protein_bind   CAP binding site: CAP binding activates transcription in the presence of cAMP. E. coli catabolite activator protein
   7732..7824    -  CDS            lacI (fragment): lac repressor; lacI; The lac repressor binds to the lac operator to inhibit transcription in E. coli. This inhibition can be relieved by adding lactose or isopropyl-β-D-thiogalactopyranoside (IPTG).
   8007..8595    -  rep_origin     ori: high-copy-number ColE1/pMB1/pBR322/pUC origin of replication
   8766..9626    -  CDS            AmpR: β-lactamase; bla; confers resistance to ampicillin, carbenicillin, and related antibiotics
   9627..9731    -  promoter       AmpR promoter: bla
>Addgene plasmid #119770 | A3A-PBE-ΔUGI | addgene full sequence | sequence record 232089 | Addgene NGS Result
GAGCTCGGTACCTGACCCGGTCGTGCCCCTCTCTAGAGATAATGAGCATTGCATGTCTAAGTTATAAAAA
ATTACCACATATTTTTTTTGTCACACTTGTTTGAAGTGCAGTTTATCTATCTTTATACATATATTTAAAC
TTTACTCTACGAATAATATAATCTATAGTACTACAATAATATCAGTGTTTTAGAGAATCATATAAATGAA
CAGTTAGACATGGTCTAAAGGACAATTGAGTATTTTGACAACAGGACTCTACAGTTTTATCTTTTTAGTG
TGCATGTGTTCTCCTTTTTTTTTGCAAATAGCTTCACCTATATAATACTTCATCCATTTTATTAGTACAT
CCATTTAGGGTTTAGGGTTAATGGTTTTTATAGACTAATTTTTTTAGTACATCTATTTTATTCTATTTTA
GCCTCTAAATTAAGAAAACTAAAACTCTATTTTAGTTTTTTTATTTAATAATTTAGATATAAAATAGAAT
AAAATAAAGTGACTAAAAATTAAACAAATACCCTTTAAGAAATTAAAAAAACTAAGGAAACATTTTTCTT
GTTTCGAGTAGATAATGCCAGCCTGTTAAACGCCGTCGACGAGTCTAACGGACACCAACCAGCGAACCAG
CAGCGTCGCGTCGGGCCAAGCGAAGCAGACGGCACGGCATCTCTGTCGCTGCCTCTGGACCCCTCTCGAT
CGAGAGTTCCGCTCCACCGTTGGACTTGCTCCGCTGTCGGCATCCAGAAATTGCGTGGCGGAGCGGCAGA
CGTGAGCCGGCACGGCAGGCGGCCTCCTCCTCCTCTCACGGCACCGGCAGCTACGGGGGATTCCTTTCCC
ACCGCTCCTTCGCTTTCCCTTCCTCGCCCGCCGTAATAAATAGACACCCCCTCCACACCCTCTTTCCCCA
ACCTCGTGTTGTTCGGAGCGCACACACACACAACCAGATCTCCCCCAAATCCACCCGTCGGCACCTCCGC
TTCAAGGTACGCCGCTCGTCCTCCCCCCCCCCCCCTCTCTACCTTCTCTAGATCGGCGTTCCGGTCCATG
GTTAGGGCCCGGTAGTTCTACTTCTGTTCATGTTTGTGTTAGATCCGTGTTTGTGTTAGATCCGTGCTGC
TAGCGTTCGTACACGGATGCGACCTGTACGTCAGACACGTTCTGATTGCTAACTTGCCAGTGTTTCTCTT
TGGGGAATCCTGGGATGGCTCTAGCCGTTCCGCAGACGGGATCGATTTCATGATTTTTTTTGTTTCGTTG
CATAGGGTTTGGTTTGCCCTTTTCCTTTATTTCAATATATGCCGTGCACTTGTTTGTCGGGTCATCTTTT
CATGCTTTTTTTTGTCTTGGTTGTGATGATGTGGTCTGGTTGGGCGGTCGTTCTAGATCGGAGTAGAATT
AATTCTGTTTCAAACTACCTGGTGGATTTATTAATTTTGGATCTGTATGTGTGTGCCATACATATTCATA
GTTACGAATTGAAGATGATGGATGGAAATATCGATCTAGGATAGGTATACATGTTGATGCGGGTTTTACT
GATGCATATACAGAGATGCTTTTTGTTCGCTTGGTTGTGATGATGTGGTGTGGTTGGGCGGTCGTTCATT
CGTTCTAGATCGGAGTAGAATACTGTTTCAAACTACCTGGTGTATTTATTAATTTTGGAACTGTATGTGT
GTGTCATACATCTTCATAGTTACGAGTTTAAGATGGATGGAAATATCGATCTAGGATAGGTATACATGTT
GATGTGGGTTTTACTGATGCATATACATGATGGCATATGCAGCATCTATTCATATGCTCTAACCTTGAGT
ACCTATCTATTATAATAAACAAGTATGTTTTATAATTATTTTGATCTTGATATACTTGGATGATGGCATA
TGCAGCAGCTATATGTGGATTTTTTTAGCCCTGCCTTCATACGCTATTTATTTGCTTGGTACTGTTTCTT
TTGTCGATGCTCACCCTGTTGTTTGGTGTTACTTCTGCAAAGCTTGTCGACGGATCCATGGAGGCCAGCC
CGGCTAGCGGCCCAAGGCATCTCATGGACCCGCACATCTTCACCAGCAACTTCAACAACGGCATCGGCAG
GCACAAGACCTACTTGTGCTACGAGGTGGAGAGGCTCGACAACGGAACCTCCGTGAAGATGGACCAACAC
AGGGGGTTCCTCCACAACCAAGCCAAGAACCTCCTCTGCGGCTTCTACGGCAGGCACGCCGAGTTGAGGT
TCCTCGACTTGGTGCCATCCCTCCAACTCGATCCAGCCCAAATCTACCGCGTGACCTGGTTCATCTCCTG
GTCCCCATGCTTCTCCTGGGGTTGCGCCGGCGAGGTTCGGGCTTTCCTCCAAGAAAACACCCACGTCCGC
CTCCGCATTTTCGCCGCCAGGATCTATGATTACGACCCTCTCTACAAGGAGGCCCTCCAGATGCTGCGGG
ACGCCGGTGCTCAGGTGAGTATCATGACCTACGACGAGTTCAAGCACTGCTGGGACACCTTCGTTGACCA
CCAGGGCTGCCCATTCCAACCATGGGACGGTCTGGATGAACACAGCCAAGCCTTGTCCGGCAGGCTCCGG
GCCATCCTCCAAAACCAGGGGAACTCCGGGAGCGAGACGCCAGGCACCTCCGAGTCGGCCACCCCAGAAT
CTCTTAAGGACAAGAAGTACTCGATCGGCCTCGCCATCGGGACGAACTCAGTTGGCTGGGCCGTGATCAC
CGACGAGTACAAGGTGCCCTCTAAGAAGTTCAAGGTCCTGGGGAACACCGACCGCCATTCCATCAAGAAG
AACCTCATCGGCGCTCTCCTGTTCGACAGCGGGGAGACCGCTGAGGCTACGAGGCTCAAGAGAACCGCTA
GGCGCCGGTACACGAGAAGGAAGAACAGGATCTGCTACCTCCAAGAGATTTTCTCCAACGAGATGGCCAA
GGTTGACGATTCATTCTTCCACCGCCTGGAGGAGTCTTTCCTCGTGGAGGAGGATAAGAAGCACGAGCGG
CATCCCATCTTCGGCAACATCGTGGACGAGGTTGCCTACCACGAGAAGTACCCTACGATCTACCATCTGC
GGAAGAAGCTCGTGGACTCCACCGATAAGGCGGACCTCAGACTGATCTACCTCGCTCTGGCCCACATGAT
CAAGTTCCGCGGCCATTTCCTGATCGAGGGGGATCTCAACCCAGACAACAGCGATGTTGACAAGCTGTTC
ATCCAACTCGTGCAGACCTACAACCAACTCTTCGAGGAGAACCCGATCAACGCCTCTGGCGTGGACGCGA
AGGCTATCCTGTCCGCGAGGCTCTCGAAGTCCAGGAGGCTGGAGAACCTGATCGCTCAGCTCCCAGGCGA
GAAGAAGAACGGCCTGTTCGGGAACCTCATCGCTCTCAGCCTGGGGCTCACCCCGAACTTCAAGTCGAAC
TTCGATCTCGCTGAGGACGCCAAGCTGCAACTCTCCAAGGACACCTACGACGATGACCTCGATAACCTCC
TGGCCCAGATCGGCGATCAATACGCGGACCTGTTCCTCGCTGCCAAGAACCTGTCGGACGCCATCCTCCT
GTCAGATATCCTCCGCGTGAACACCGAGATCACGAAGGCTCCACTCTCTGCCTCCATGATCAAGCGCTAC
GACGAGCACCATCAGGATCTGACCCTCCTGAAGGCGCTGGTCCGCCAACAGCTCCCGGAGAAGTACAAGG
AGATTTTCTTCGATCAGTCGAAGAACGGCTACGCTGGGTACATCGACGGCGGGGCCTCACAAGAGGAGTT
CTACAAGTTCATCAAGCCAATCCTGGAGAAGATGGACGGCACGGAGGAGCTCCTGGTGAAGCTCAACAGG
GAGGACCTCCTGCGGAAGCAGAGAACCTTCGATAACGGCAGCATCCCCCACCAAATCCATCTCGGGGAGC
TGCACGCCATCCTGAGAAGGCAAGAGGACTTCTACCCTTTCCTCAAGGATAACCGGGAGAAGATCGAGAA
GATCCTGACCTTCAGAATCCCATACTACGTCGGCCCTCTCGCGCGGGGGAACTCAAGATTCGCTTGGATG
ACCCGCAAGTCTGAGGAGACCATCACGCCGTGGAACTTCGAGGAGGTGGTGGACAAGGGCGCTAGCGCTC
AGTCGTTCATCGAGAGGATGACCAACTTCGACAAGAACCTGCCCAACGAGAAGGTGCTCCCTAAGCACTC
GCTCCTGTACGAGTACTTCACCGTCTACAACGAGCTCACGAAGGTGAAGTACGTCACCGAGGGCATGCGC
AAGCCAGCGTTCCTGTCCGGGGAGCAGAAGAAGGCTATCGTGGACCTCCTGTTCAAGACCAACCGGAAGG
TCACGGTTAAGCAACTCAAGGAGGACTACTTCAAGAAGATCGAGTGCTTCGATTCGGTCGAGATCAGCGG
CGTTGAGGACCGCTTCAACGCCAGCCTCGGGACCTACCACGATCTCCTGAAGATCATCAAGGATAAGGAC
TTCCTGGACAACGAGGAGAACGAGGATATCCTGGAGGACATCGTGCTGACCCTCACGCTGTTCGAGGACA
GGGAGATGATCGAGGAGCGCCTGAAGACGTACGCCCATCTCTTCGATGACAAGGTCATGAAGCAACTCAA
GCGCCGGAGATACACCGGCTGGGGGAGGCTGTCCCGCAAGCTCATCAACGGCATCCGGGACAAGCAGTCC
GGGAAGACCATCCTCGACTTCCTCAAGAGCGATGGCTTCGCCAACAGGAACTTCATGCAACTGATCCACG
ATGACAGCCTCACCTTCAAGGAGGATATCCAAAAGGCTCAAGTGAGCGGCCAGGGGGACTCGCTGCACGA
GCATATCGCGAACCTCGCTGGCTCCCCCGCGATCAAGAAGGGCATCCTCCAGACCGTGAAGGTTGTGGAC
GAGCTCGTGAAGGTCATGGGCCGGCACAAGCCTGAGAACATCGTCATCGAGATGGCCAGAGAGAACCAAA
CCACGCAGAAGGGGCAAAAGAACTCTAGGGAGCGCATGAAGCGCATCGAGGAGGGCATCAAGGAGCTGGG
GTCCCAAATCCTCAAGGAGCACCCAGTGGAGAACACCCAACTGCAGAACGAGAAGCTCTACCTGTACTAC
CTCCAGAACGGCAGGGATATGTACGTGGACCAAGAGCTGGATATCAACCGCCTCAGCGATTACGACGTCG
ATCATATCGTTCCCCAGTCTTTCCTGAAGGATGACTCCATCGACAACAAGGTCCTCACCAGGTCGGACAA
GAACCGCGGCAAGTCAGATAACGTTCCATCTGAGGAGGTCGTTAAGAAGATGAAGAACTACTGGAGGCAG
CTCCTGAACGCCAAGCTGATCACGCAAAGGAAGTTCGACAACCTCACCAAGGCTGAGAGAGGCGGGCTCT
CAGAGCTGGACAAGGCCGGCTTCATCAAGCGGCAGCTGGTCGAGACCAGACAAATCACGAAGCACGTTGC
GCAAATCCTCGACTCTCGGATGAACACGAAGTACGATGAGAACGACAAGCTGATCAGGGAGGTTAAGGTG
ATCACCCTGAAGTCTAAGCTCGTCTCCGACTTCAGGAAGGATTTCCAGTTCTACAAGGTTCGCGAGATCA
ACAACTACCACCATGCCCATGACGCTTACCTCAACGCTGTGGTCGGCACCGCTCTGATCAAGAAGTACCC
AAAGCTGGAGTCCGAGTTCGTGTACGGGGACTACAAGGTTTACGATGTGCGCAAGATGATCGCCAAGTCG
GAGCAAGAGATCGGCAAGGCTACCGCCAAGTACTTCTTCTACTCAAACATCATGAACTTCTTCAAGACCG
AGATCACGCTGGCCAACGGCGAGATCCGGAAGAGACCGCTCATCGAGACCAACGGCGAGACGGGGGAGAT
CGTGTGGGACAAGGGCAGGGATTTCGCGACCGTCCGCAAGGTTCTCTCCATGCCCCAGGTGAACATCGTC
AAGAAGACCGAGGTCCAAACGGGCGGGTTCTCAAAGGAGTCTATCCTGCCTAAGCGGAACAGCGACAAGC
TCATCGCCAGAAAGAAGGACTGGGACCCAAAGAAGTACGGCGGGTTCGACAGCCCTACCGTGGCCTACTC
GGTCCTGGTTGTGGCGAAGGTTGAGAAGGGCAAGTCCAAGAAGCTCAAGAGCGTGAAGGAGCTCCTGGGG
ATCACCATCATGGAGAGGTCCAGCTTCGAGAAGAACCCAATCGACTTCCTGGAGGCCAAGGGCTACAAGG
AGGTGAAGAAGGACCTGATCATCAAGCTCCCGAAGTACTCTCTCTTCGAGCTGGAGAACGGCAGGAAGAG
AATGCTGGCTTCCGCTGGCGAGCTCCAGAAGGGGAACGAGCTCGCGCTGCCAAGCAAGTACGTGAACTTC
CTCTACCTGGCTTCCCACTACGAGAAGCTCAAGGGCAGCCCGGAGGACAACGAGCAAAAGCAGCTGTTCG
TCGAGCAGCACAAGCATTACCTCGACGAGATCATCGAGCAAATCTCCGAGTTCAGCAAGCGCGTGATCCT
CGCCGACGCGAACCTGGATAAGGTCCTCTCCGCCTACAACAAGCACCGGGACAAGCCCATCAGAGAGCAA
GCGGAGAACATCATCCATCTCTTCACCCTGACGAACCTCGGCGCTCCTGCTGCTTTCAAGTACTTCGACA
CCACGATCGATCGGAAGAGATACACCTCCACGAAGGAGGTCCTGGACGCGACCCTCATCCACCAGTCGAT
CACCGGCCTGTACGAGACGAGGATCGACCTCTCACAACTCGGCGGGGATAAGAGACCCGCAGCAACCAAG
AAGGCAGGGCAAGCAAAGAAGAAGAAGTAGGAATTCGGTACGCTGAAATCACCAGTCTCTCTCTACAAAT
CTATCTCTCTCTATTTTCTCCATAAATAATGTGTGAGTAGTTTCCCGATAAGGGAAATTAGGGTTCTTAT
AGGGTTTCGCTCATGTGTTGAGCATATAAGAAACCCTTAGTATGTATTTGTATTTGTAAAATACTTCTAT
CAATAAAATTTCTAATTCCTAAAACCAAAATCCAGTACTAAAATCCAGATCTCCTAAAGTCCCTATAGAT
CTTTGTCGTGAATATAAACCAGACACGAGACGACTAAACCTGGAGCCCAGACGCCGTTCGAAGCTAGAAG
TACCGCTTAGGCAGGAGGCCGTTAGGGAAAAGATGCTAAGGCAGGGTTGGTTACGTTGACTCCCCCGTAG
GTTTGGTTTAAATATGATGAAGTGGACGGAAGGAAGGAGGAAGACAAGGAAGGATAAGGTTGCAGGCCCT
GTGCAAGGTAAGAAGATGGAAATTTGATAGAGGTACGCTACTATACTTATACTATACGCTAAGGGAATGC
TTGTATTTATACCCTATACCCCCTAATAACCCCTTATCAATTTAAGAAATAATCCGCATAAGCCCCCGCT
TAAAAATTGGTATCAGAGCCATGAATAGGTCTATGACCAAAACTCAAGAGGATAAAACCTCACCAAAATA
CGAAAGAGTTCTTAACTCTAAAGATAAAAGATCTTTCAAGATCAAAACTAGTTCCCTCACACCGGTGACG
GGGATCGCATGCGATATCTCGAGATCTAGCTTGGCGTAATCATGGTCATAGCTGTTTCCTGTGTGAAATT
GTTATCCGCTCACAATTCCACACAACATACGAGCCGGAAGCATAAAGTGTAAAGCCTGGGGTGCCTAATG
AGTGAGCTAACTCACATTAATTGCGTTGCGCTCACTGCCCGCTTTCCAGTCGGGAAACCTGTCGTGCCAG
CTGCATTAATGAATCGGCCAACGCGCGGGGAGAGGCGGTTTGCGTATTGGGCGCTCTTCCGCTTCCTCGC
TCACTGACTCGCTGCGCTCGGTCGTTCGGCTGCGGCGAGCGGTATCAGCTCACTCAAAGGCGGTAATACG
GTTATCCACAGAATCAGGGGATAACGCAGGAAAGAACATGTGAGCAAAAGGCCAGCAAAAGGCCAGGAAC
CGTAAAAAGGCCGCGTTGCTGGCGTTTTTCCATAGGCTCCGCCCCCCTGACGAGCATCACAAAAATCGAC
GCTCAAGTCAGAGGTGGCGAAACCCGACAGGACTATAAAGATACCAGGCGTTTCCCCCTGGAAGCTCCCT
CGTGCGCTCTCCTGTTCCGACCCTGCCGCTTACCGGATACCTGTCCGCCTTTCTCCCTTCGGGAAGCGTG
GCGCTTTCTCATAGCTCACGCTGTAGGTATCTCAGTTCGGTGTAGGTCGTTCGCTCCAAGCTGGGCTGTG
TGCACGAACCCCCCGTTCAGCCCGACCGCTGCGCCTTATCCGGTAACTATCGTCTTGAGTCCAACCCGGT
AAGACACGACTTATCGCCACTGGCAGCAGCCACTGGTAACAGGATTAGCAGAGCGAGGTATGTAGGCGGT
GCTACAGAGTTCTTGAAGTGGTGGCCTAACTACGGCTACACTAGAAGAACAGTATTTGGTATCTGCGCTC
TGCTGAAGCCAGTTACCTTCGGAAAAAGAGTTGGTAGCTCTTGATCCGGCAAACAAACCACCGCTGGTAG
CGGTGGTTTTTTTGTTTGCAAGCAGCAGATTACGCGCAGAAAAAAAGGATCTCAAGAAGATCCTTTGATC
TTTTCTACGGGGTCTGACGCTCAGTGGAACGAAAACTCACGTTAAGGGATTTTGGTCATGAGATTATCAA
AAAGGATCTTCACCTAGATCCTTTTAAATTAAAAATGAAGTTTTAAATCAATCTAAAGTATATATGAGTA
AACTTGGTCTGACAGTTACCAATGCTTAATCAGTGAGGCACCTATCTCAGCGATCTGTCTATTTCGTTCA
TCCATAGTTGCCTGACTCCCCGTCGTGTAGATAACTACGATACGGGAGGGCTTACCATCTGGCCCCAGTG
CTGCAATGATACCGCGAGACCCACGCTCACCGGCTCCAGATTTATCAGCAATAAACCAGCCAGCCGGAAG
GGCCGAGCGCAGAAGTGGTCCTGCAACTTTATCCGCCTCCATCCAGTCTATTAATTGTTGCCGGGAAGCT
AGAGTAAGTAGTTCGCCAGTTAATAGTTTGCGCAACGTTGTTGCCATTGCTACAGGCATCGTGGTGTCAC
GCTCGTCGTTTGGTATGGCTTCATTCAGCTCCGGTTCCCAACGATCAAGGCGAGTTACATGATCCCCCAT
GTTGTGCAAAAAAGCGGTTAGCTCCTTCGGTCCTCCGATCGTTGTCAGAAGTAAGTTGGCCGCAGTGTTA
TCACTCATGGTTATGGCAGCACTGCATAATTCTCTTACTGTCATGCCATCCGTAAGATGCTTTTCTGTGA
CTGGTGAGTACTCAACCAAGTCATTCTGAGAATAGTGTATGCGGCGACCGAGTTGCTCTTGCCCGGCGTC
AATACGGGATAATACCGCGCCACATAGCAGAACTTTAAAAGTGCTCATCATTGGAAAACGTTCTTCGGGG
CGAAAACTCTCAAGGATCTTACCGCTGTTGAGATCCAGTTCGATGTAACCCACTCGTGCACCCAACTGAT
CTTCAGCATCTTTTACTTTCACCAGCGTTTCTGGGTGAGCAAAAACAGGAAGGCAAAATGCCGCAAAAAA
GGGAATAAGGGCGACACGGAAATGTTGAATACTCATACTCTTCCTTTTTCAATATTATTGAAGCATTTAT
CAGGGTTATTGTCTCATGAGCGGATACATATTTGAATGTATTTAGAAAAATAAACAAATAGGGGTTCCGC
GCACATTTCCCCGAAAAGTGCCACCTGAC
